Addgene plasmid #61651: pFPNL1
Purpose: Gateway vector for generating nucleus-targeted fluorescent protein fusions in fungi
Depositing lab: Mark Farman. Depositing organization: University of Kentucky. Publication: pFPL vectors for high-throughput protein localization in fungi: detecting cytoplasmic accumulation of putative effector proteins. Gong X, Hurtado O, Wang B, Yi M, Giraldo M, Wu C, Valent B, Goodin MM, Farman M. Mol Plant Microbe Interact. 2014 Nov 12. 10.1094/MPMI-05-14-0144-TA PubMed 25390188.
Backbone
  Vector backbone: pCAMBIA1300
  Backbone manufacturer: Cambia, Canberra, Australia
  Backbone size w/o insert (bp): 6000
  Total vector size (bp): 11500
  Modifications to backbone: Additions to T-DNA region: insertion of selectable marker (hygromycin resistance), gateway cassette, GFP gene, fungal terminator sequences.
  Vector type: Plant Expression
  Selectable markers: Hygromycin
Growth in bacteria
  Bacterial resistance: Chloramphenicol and Kanamycin, 25 & 50 μg/mL
  Growth temperature: 37°C
  Growth strain: ccdB Survival
  Copy number: Low Copy
Gene/Insert
  Gene/Insert name: monomeric red fluorescent protein (alt name: mRFP)
  Species: Discosoma sp.
  Insert size (bp): 678
Terms and licenses: Academic/Nonprofit Terms; Industry Terms: Not Available to Industry
How to cite: pFPNL1 was a gift from Mark Farman (Addgene plasmid # 61651 ; http://n2t.net/addgene:61651 ; RRID:Addgene_61651)
