[The description below was written by a language model from this plasmid's Addgene catalogue record.]
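Description:
pFPNL1 is a Gateway destination vector built on the pCAMBIA1300 binary backbone and designed for making nucleus-targeted fluorescent protein fusions in fungi. Although catalogued as a plant expression vector, its stated purpose is fungal protein localization. The backbone's T-DNA region has been modified to carry the working parts, which implies delivery by Agrobacterium-mediated transformation, though the record does not spell out the delivery route. The plasmid is listed at about 11.5 kb in total and is low copy in bacteria. It is selected with kanamycin (the backbone marker) together with chloramphenicol. The chloramphenicol requirement and the need for a ccdB-tolerant host strain fit an unrecombined Gateway cassette, which normally carries a chloramphenicol resistance gene and the toxic ccdB counter-selection gene. Transformed fungi are selected with hygromycin.

The listed insert is monomeric red fluorescent protein (mRFP, 678 bp, from Discosoma sp.). A gene or promoter-gene fragment of interest would be recombined from an entry clone into the Gateway cassette, replacing ccdB and joining it to the fluorescent reporter, with fungal terminator sequences completing the transcription unit. The record is not fully consistent about the reporter: the backbone modification notes mention a GFP gene, whereas the insert field names mRFP, and it is unclear whether both are present. The nuclear targeting signal, the orientation of the fusion and any promoter driving expression are also not stated, and no feature table is available to resolve these points. The vector belongs to the pFPL series, developed for high-throughput protein localization in fungi, including detecting the accumulation of putative effector proteins. Concentrating the signal in the nucleus would be expected to make weak fluorescence easier to see.
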