>Addgene plasmid #61651 | pFPNL1 | addgene partial sequence | sequence record 104064 | CAT-R 5'-GCAACTGACTGAAATGCCTC-3'
CGGTGGTATATCCAGTGATTTTTTTCTCCATTTTAGCTTCCTTAGCTCCTGAAAATCTCGACGGATCCTA
ACTCAAAATCCACACGTTATACGAGCCGGAAGCATAAAGTGTAAAGCCTGGGGTGCCTAATGCGGCCGCC
ATAGTGACTGGATATGTTGTGTTTTACAGTATTATGTAGTCTGTTTTTTATGCAAAATCTAATTTAATAT
ATTGATATTTATATCATTTTACGTTTCTCGTTCAGCTTTTTTGTACAAACTTGTGATCCAGATGTCTATC
GTTCGTAAGCTTATAAATCACTAGTGAATTCGCGGCCGCCTGCAGGTCGACCATATGGGAGAGCTCGAAT
TCGTAATCATGTCATAGCTGTTTCCTGTGTGAAATTGTTATCCGCTCACAATTCCACACAACATACGAGC
CGGAAGCATAAAGTGTAAAGCCTGGGGTGCCTAATGAGTGAGCTAACTCACATTAATTGCGTTGCGCTCA
CTGCCCGCTTTCCAGTCGGGAAACCTGTCGTGCCAGCTGCATTAATGAATCGGCCAACGCGCGGGGAGAG
GCGGTTTGCGTATTGGCTAGAGCAGCTTGCCAAAACTGATATTGAAGGAGCATTTTTTGGGCTTGGCTGG
AGCTAGTGGAGGTCAACAATGAATGCCTATTTTGGTTTAGTCGTCCAGGCGGTGAGCACAAAATTTGTGT
CGTTTGACAAGATGGTTCATTTAGGCAACTGGTCAGATCA
