>Addgene plasmid #61651 | pFPNL1 | addgene partial sequence | sequence record 104313 | ccdB-Fwd 5'-GCATGATGACCACCGATATG-3'
TGATCTCAGCCACCGCGAAAATGACATCAAAAACGCCATTAACCTGATGTTCTGGGGAATATAAATGTCA
GGCTCCCTTATACACAGCCAGTCTGCAGGTCGACCATAGTGACTGGATATGTTGTGTTTTACAGTATTAT
GTAGTCTGTTTTTTATGCAAAATCTAATTTAATATATTGATATTTATATCATTTTACGTTTCTCGTTCAG
CTTTCTTGTACAAAGTGGTGATAGGGCCCGGGATCCTGATGGTGAGCAAGGGCGAGGAGGATAACATGGC
CATCATCAAGGAGTTCATGCGCTTCAAGGTGCACATGGAGGGCTCCGTGAACGGCCACGAGTTCGAGATC
GAGGGCGAGGGCGAGGGCCGCCCCTACGAGGGCACCCAGACCGCCAAGCTGAAGGTGACCAAGGGTGGCC
CCCTGCCCTTCGCCTGGGACATCCTGTCCCCTCAGTTCATGTACGGCTCCAAGGCCTACGTGAAGCACCC
CGCCGACATCCCCGACTACTTGAAGCTGTCCTTCCCCGAGGGCTTCAAGTGGGAGCGCGTGATGAACTTC
GAGGACGGCGGCGTGGTGACCGTGACCCA
